>Addgene plasmid #176214 | pETx-SR6v15.t | addgene full sequence | sequence record 343867 | Addgene NGS Result
GCCGGCACCTGTCCTACGAGTTGCATGATAAAGAAGACAGTCATAAGTGCGGCGACGATAGTCATGCCCC
GCGCCCACCGGAAGGAGCTGACTGGGTTGAAGGCTCTCAAGGGCATCGGTCGAGATCCCGGTGCCTAATG
AGTGAGCTAACTTACATTAATTGCGTTGCGCTCACTGCCCGCTTTCCAGTCGGGAAACCTGTCGTGCCAG
CTGCATTAATGAATCGGCCAACGCGCGGGGAGAGGCGGTTTGCGTATTGGGCGCCAGGGTGGTTTTTCTT
TTCACCAGTGAGACGGGCAACAGCTGATTGCCCTTCACCGCCTGGCCCTGAGAGAGTTGCAGCAAGCGGT
CCACGCTGGTTTGCCCCAGCAGGCGAAAATCCTGTTTGATGGTGGTTAACGGCGGGATATAACATGAGCT
GTCTTCGGTATCGTCGTATCCCACTACCGAGATATCCGCACCAACGCGCAGCCCGGACTCGGTAATGGCG
CGCATTGCGCCCAGCGCCATCTGATCGTTGGCAACCAGCATCGCAGTGGGAACGATGCCCTCATTCAGCA
TTTGCATGGTTTGTTGAAAACCGGACATGGCACTCCAGTCGCCTTCCCGTTCCGCTATCGGCTGAATTTG
ATTGCGAGTGAGATATTTATGCCAGCCAGCCAGACGCAGACGCGCCGAGACAGAACTTAATGGGCCCGCT
AACAGCGCGATTTGCTGGTGACCCAATGCGACCAGATGCTCCACGCCCAGTCGCGTACCGTCTTCATGGG
AGAAAATAATACTGTTGATGGGTGTCTGGTCAGAGACATCAAGAAATAACGCCGGAACATTAGTGCAGGC
AGCTTCCACAGCAATGGCATCCTGGTCATCCAGCGGATAGTTAATGATCAGCCCACTGACGCGTTGCGCG
AGAAGATTGTGCACCGCCGCTTTACAGGCTTCGACGCCGCTTCGTTCTACCATCGACACCACCACGCTGG
CACCCAGTTGATCGGCGCGAGATTTAATCGCCGCGACAATTTGCGACGGCGCGTGCAGGGCCAGACTGGA
GGTGGCAACGCCAATCAGCAACGACTGTTTGCCCGCCAGTTGTTGTGCCACGCGGTTGGGAATGTAATTC
AGCTCCGCCATCGCCGCTTCCACTTTTTCCCGCGTTTTCGCAGAAACGTGGCTGGCCTGGTTCACCACGC
GGGAAACGGTCTGATAAGAGACACCGGCATACTCTGCGACATCGTATAACGTTACTGGTTTCACATTCAC
CACCCTGAATTGACTCTCTTCCGGGCGCTATCATGCCATACCGCGAAAGGTTTTGCGCCATTCGATGGTG
TCCGGGATCTCGACGCTCTCCCTTATGCGACTCCTGCATTAGGAAGCAGCCCAGTAGTAGGTTGAGGCCG
TTGAGCACCGCCGCCGCAAGGAATGGTGCATGCAAGGAGATGGCGCCCAACAGTCCCCCGGCCACGGGGC
CTGCCACCATACCCACGCCGAAACAAGCGCTCATGAGCCCGAAGTGGCGAGCCCGATCTTCCCCATCGGT
GATGTCGGCGATATAGGCGCCAGCAACCGCACCTGTGGCGCCGGTGATGCCGGCCACGATGCGTCCGGCG
TAGAGGATCGAGATCTCGATCCCGCGAAATTAATACGACTCACTATAGGGGAATTGTGAGCGGATAACAA
TTCCCCTCTAGAAATAATTTTGTTTAACTTTAAGAAGGAGATATACCATGGAGGTTCAACTGGTAGAATC
AGGAGGCGGTTTAGTTCAGGCGGGAGATAGCCTGCGCTTAAGCTGCGCGGCAAGCGGTGACTCTTACATA
TTATGGCGCATGGGATGGTTTCGTCAGGCACCTGGTAAGGAACGCGAGTTCGTAGCCGCGATATCACTGG
ACGGTCAGTTTACGAACTACGCAGACTCGGTCCGCGGCCGTTTCTCGATATCTGCGGACAGCGCAAAATA
TACGGTCTACCTGCAGATGAACAGCCTGAAACCAGAAGATACTGCCGTCTATTACTGCGCAGCACTTCCG
TTCCTTGATTACTGGGGTCAAGGAACTCAAGTTACCGTTTCTTCCGGAGGCGGAGGAAGCGGAGGAGGAG
GCTCGGGAGGAGGCGGCTCCGGCGGCGGCGGTTCTGGCGGAGGAGGTTCAGAGGTTCAACTGGTAGAATC
AGGAGGCGGTTTAGTTCAGGCGGGAGATAGCCTGCGCTTAAGCTGCGCGGCAAGCGGTGACTCTTACATA
TTATGGCGCATGGGATGGTTTCGTCAGGCACCTGGTAAGGAACGCGAGTTCGTAGCCGCGATATCACTGG
ACGGTCAGTTTACGAACTACGCAGACTCGGTCCGCGGCCGTTTCTCGATATCTGCGGACAGCGCAAAATA
TACGGTCTACCTGCAGATGAACAGCCTGAAACCAGAAGATACTGCCGTCTATTACTGCGCAGCACTTCCG
TTCCTTGATTACTGGGGTCAAGGAACTCAAGTTACCGTTTCTTCCGGAGGCGGAGGAAGCGGAGGAGGAG
GCTCGGGAGGAGGCGGCTCCGGCGGCGGCGGTTCTGGCGGAGGAGGTTCAGAGGTTCAACTGGTAGAATC
AGGAGGCGGTTTAGTTCAGGCGGGAGATAGCCTGCGCTTAAGCTGCGCGGCAAGCGGTGACTCTTACATA
TTATGGCGCATGGGATGGTTTCGTCAGGCACCTGGTAAGGAACGCGAGTTCGTAGCCGCGATATCACTGG
ACGGTCAGTTTACGAACTACGCAGACTCGGTCCGCGGCCGTTTCTCGATATCTGCGGACAGCGCAAAATA
TACGGTCTACCTGCAGATGAACAGCCTGAAACCAGAAGATACTGCCGTCTATTACTGCGCAGCACTTCCG
TTCCTTGATTACTGGGGTCAAGGAACTCAAGTTACCGTTTCTTCCGGATCCGGCCATCACCATCATCACC
ACTAACGGCTGCTAACAAAGCCCGAAAGGAAGCTGAGTTGGCTGCTGCCACCGCTGAGCAATAACTAGCA
TAACCCCTTGGGGCCTCTAAACGGGTCTTGAGGGGTTTTTTGCTGAAAGGAGGAACTATATCCGGATATC
CCGCAAGAGGCCCGGCAGTACCGGCATAACCAAGCCTATGCCTACAGCATCCAGGGTGACGGTGCCGAGG
ATGACGATGAGCGCATTGTTAGATTTCATACACGGTGCCTGACTGCGTTAGCAATTTAACTGTGATAAAC
TACCGCATTAAAGCTTATCGATGATAAGCTGTCAAACATGAGAATTAATTCTTGAAGACGAAAGGGCCTC
GTGATACGCCTATTTTTATAGGTTAATGTCATGATAATAATGGTTTCTTAGACGTCAGGTGGCACTTTTC
GGGGAAATGTGCGCGGAACCCCTATTTGTTTATTTTTCTAAATACATTCAAATATGTATCCGCTCATGAG
ACAATAACCCTGATAAATGCTTCAATAATATTGAAAAAGGAAGAGTATGAGTATTCAACATTTCCGTGTC
GCCCTTATTCCCTTTTTTGCGGCATTTTGCCTTCCTGTTTTTGCTCACCCAGAAACGCTGGTGAAAGTAA
AAGATGCTGAAGATCAGTTGGGTGCACGAGTGGGTTACATCGAACTGGATCTCAACAGCGGTAAGATCCT
TGAGAGTTTTCGCCCCGAAGAACGTTTTCCAATGATGAGCACTTTTAAAGTTCTGCTATGTGGCGCGGTA
TTATCCCGTGTTGACGCCGGGCAAGAGCAACTCGGTCGCCGCATACACTATTCTCAGAATGACTTGGTTG
AGTACTCACCAGTCACAGAAAAGCATCTTACGGATGGCATGACAGTAAGAGAATTATGCAGTGCTGCCAT
AACCATGAGTGATAACACTGCGGCCAACTTACTTCTGACAACGATCGGAGGACCGAAGGAGCTAACCGCT
TTTTTGCACAACATGGGGGATCATGTAACTCGCCTTGATCGTTGGGAACCGGAGCTGAATGAAGCCATAC
CAAACGACGAGCGTGACACCACGATGCCTGCAGCAATGGCAACAACGTTGCGCAAACTATTAACTGGCGA
ACTACTTACTCTAGCTTCCCGGCAACAATTAATAGACTGGATGGAGGCGGATAAAGTTGCAGGACCACTT
CTGCGCTCGGCCCTTCCGGCTGGCTGGTTTATTGCTGATAAATCTGGAGCCGGTGAGCGTGGGTCTCGCG
GTATCATTGCAGCACTGGGGCCAGATGGTAAGCCCTCCCGTATCGTAGTTATCTACACGACGGGGAGTCA
GGCAACTATGGATGAACGAAATAGACAGATCGCTGAGATAGGTGCCTCACTGATTAAGCATTGGTAACTG
TCAGACCAAGTTTACTCATATATACTTTAGATTGATTTAAAACTTCATTTTTAATTTAAAAGGATCTAGG
TGAAGATCCTTTTTGATAATCTCATGACCAAAATCCCTTAACGTGAGTTTTCGTTCCACTGAGCGTCAGA
CCCCGTAGAAAAGATCAAAGGATCTTCTTGAGATCCTTTTTTTCTGCGCGTAATCTGCTGCTTGCAAACA
AAAAAACCACCGCTACCAGCGGTGGTTTGTTTGCCGGATCAAGAGCTACCAACTCTTTTTCCGAAGGTAA
CTGGCTTCAGCAGAGCGCAGATACCAAATACTGTCCTTCTAGTGTAGCCGTAGTTAGGCCACCACTTCAA
GAACTCTGTAGCACCGCCTACATACCTCGCTCTGCTAATCCTGTTACCAGTGGCTGCTGCCAGTGGCGAT
AAGTCGTGTCTTACCGGGTTGGACTCAAGACGATAGTTACCGGATAAGGCGCAGCGGTCGGGCTGAACGG
GGGGTTCGTGCACACAGCCCAGCTTGGAGCGAACGACCTACACCGAACTGAGATACCTACAGCGTGAGCT
ATGAGAAAGCGCCACGCTTCCCGAAGGGAGAAAGGCGGACAGGTATCCGGTAAGCGGCAGGGTCGGAACA
GGAGAGCGCACGAGGGAGCTTCCAGGGGGAAACGCCTGGTATCTTTATAGTCCTGTCGGGTTTCGCCACC
TCTGACTTGAGCGTCGATTTTTGTGATGCTCGTCAGGGGGGCGGAGCCTATGGAAAAACGCCAGCAACGC
GGCCTTTTTACGGTTCCTGGCCTTTTGCTGGCCTTTTGCTCACATGTTCTTTCCTGCGTTATCCCCTGAT
TCTGTGGATAACCGTATTACCGCCTTTGAGTGAGCTGATACCGCTCGCCGCAGCCGAACGACCGAGCGCA
GCGAGTCAGTGAGCGAGGAAGCGGAAGAGCGCCTGATGCGGTATTTTCTCCTTACGCATCTGTGCGGTAT
TTCACACCGCAATGGTGCACTCTCAGTACAATCTGCTCTGATGCCGCATAGTTAAGCCAGTATACACTCC
GCTATCGCTACGTGACTGGGTCATGGCTGCGCCCCGACACCCGCCAACACCCGCTGACGCGCCCTGACGG
GCTTGTCTGCTCCCGGCATCCGCTTACAGACAAGCTGTGACCGTCTCCGGGAGCTGCATGTGTCAGAGGT
TTTCACCGTCATCACCGAAACGCGCGAGGCAGCTGCGGTAAAGCTCATCAGCGTGGTCGTGAAGCGATTC
ACAGATGTCTGCCTGTTCATCCGCGTCCAGCTCGTTGAGTTTCTCCAGAAGCGTTAATGTCTGGCTTCTG
ATAAAGCGGGCCATGTTAAGGGCGGTTTTTTCCTGTTTGGTCACTGATGCCTCCGTGTAAGGGGGATTTC
TGTTCATGGGGGTAATGATACCGATGAAACGAGAGAGGATGCTCACGATACGGGTTACTGATGATGAACA
TGCCCGGTTACTGGAACGTTGTGAGGGTAAACAACTGGCGGTATGGATGCGGCGGGACCAGAGAAAAATC
ACTCAGGGTCAATGCCAGCGCTTCGTTAATACAGATGTAGGTGTTCCACAGGGTAGCCAGCAGCATCCTG
CGATGCAGATCCGGAACATAATGGTGCAGGGCGCTGACTTCCGCGTTTCCAGACTTTACGAAACACGGAA
ACCGAAGACCATTCATGTTGTTGCTCAGGTCGCAGACGTTTTGCAGCAGCAGTCGCTTCACGTTCGCTCG
CGTATCGGTGATTCATTCTGCTAACCAGTAAGGCAACCCCGCCAGCCTAGCCGGGTCCTCAACGACAGGA
GCACGATCATGCGCACCCGTGGCCAGGACCCAACGCTGCCCGAGATGCGCCGCGTGCGGCTGCTGGAGAT
GGCGGACGCGATGGATATGTTCTGCCAAGGGTTGGTTTGCGCATTCACAGTTCTCCGCAAGAATTGATTG
GCTCCAATTCTTGGAGTGGTGAATCCGTTAGCGAGGTGCCGCCGGCTTCCATTCAGGTCGAGGTGGCCCG
GCTCCATGCACCGCGACGCAACGCGGGGAGGCAGACAAGGTATAGGGCGGCGCCTACAATCCATGCCAAC
CCGTTCCATGTGCTCGCCGAGGCGGCATAAATCGCCGTGACGATCAGCGGTCCAATGATCGAAGTTAGGC
TGGTAAGAGCCGCGAGCGATCCTTGAAGCTGTCCCTGATGGTCGTCATCTACCTGCCTGGACAGCATGGC
CTGCAACGCGGGCATCCCGATGCCGCCGGAAGCGAGAAGAATCATAATGGGGAAGGCCATCCAGCCTCGC
GTCGCGAACGCCAGCAAGACGTAGCCCAGCGCGTCGGCCGCCATGCCGGCGATAATGGCCTGCTTCTCGC
CGAAACGTTTGGTGGCGGGACCAGTGACGAAGGCTTGAGCGAGGGCGTGCAAGATTCCGAATACCGCAAG
CGACAGGCCGATCATCGTCGCGCTCCAGCGAAAGCGGTCCTCGCCGAAAATGACCCAGAGCGCT
Features (pLannotate 1.2.2; 21 found; start..end, strand, type, name):
    138..159     -  protein_bind   CAP binding site: CAP binding activates transcription in the presence of cAMP. E. coli catabolite activator protein
    172..1254    -  CDS            lacI: lac repressor; lacI; The lac repressor binds to the lac operator to inhibit transcription in E. coli. This inhibition can be relieved by adding lactose or isopropyl-β-D-thiogalactopyranoside (IPTG).
   1255..1332    -  promoter       lacI promoter: lacI
   1340..1619    -  CDS            TcR (fragment): tetracycline efflux protein; tet; confers resistance to tetracycline
   1641..1659    +  promoter       T7 promoter: promoter for bacteriophage T7 RNA polymerase
   1660..1684    +  protein_bind   lac operator: The lac repressor binds to the lac operator to inhibit transcription in E. coli. This inhibition can be relieved by adding lactose or isopropyl-β-D-thiogalactopyranoside (IPTG). lac repressor encoded by lacI
   1699..1721    +  RBS            RBS: efficient ribosome binding site from bacteriophage T7 gene 10 (Olins and Rangwala, 1989)
   1731..2075    +  CDS            HV01_CANLF: Experimental evidence at protein level: Swiss-Prot protein existence level 1. From Canis lupus familiaris (Dog) (Canis familiaris).
   2151..2495    +  CDS            HV02_CANLF: Experimental evidence at protein level: Swiss-Prot protein existence level 1. From Canis lupus familiaris (Dog) (Canis familiaris).
   2571..2915    +  CDS            HV02_CANLF: Experimental evidence at protein level: Swiss-Prot protein existence level 1. From Canis lupus familiaris (Dog) (Canis familiaris).
   2948..2997    +  CDS            SET1 (fragment): solubility-enhancement tag derived from T7 phage gene 10B
   3005..3052    +  terminator     T7 terminator: transcription terminator for bacteriophage T7 RNA polymerase
   3075..3179    -  CDS            TcR (fragment): tetracycline efflux protein; tet; confers resistance to tetracycline
   3227..3255    -  promoter       tet promoter: E. coli promoter for tetracycline efflux protein gene
   3372..3476    +  promoter       AmpR promoter: bla
   3477..4337    +  CDS            AmpR: β-lactamase; bla; confers resistance to ampicillin, carbenicillin, and related antibiotics
   4508..5096    +  rep_origin     ori: high-copy-number ColE1/pMB1/pBR322/pUC origin of replication
   5282..5421    -  misc_feature   bom: basis of mobility region from pBR322
   5523..5714    -  CDS            rop: Rop protein, which maintains plasmids at low copy number; rop
   5731..6111    +  CDS            YPB1_ECOLX: Protein predicted: Swiss-Prot protein existence level 4. From Escherichia coli.
   6353..123     -  CDS            TcR (fragment) (across the origin): tetracycline efflux protein; tet; confers resistance to tetracycline
