[The description below was written by a language model from this plasmid's Addgene catalogue record and pLannotate feature annotations shown in this document.]
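Description:
pETx-SR6v15.t is a 6.9 kb bacterial expression plasmid built on the pETx backbone, a pET-style vector, for producing SR6v15.t, a synthetic binder directed against the receptor binding domain of the SARS-CoV-2 spike protein. It is propagated in E. coli under ampicillin selection from a β-lactamase (AmpR) cassette. Replication relies on a ColE1/pBR322-type origin accompanied by the bom region and the rop gene, which is consistent with the catalogue's low-copy designation. Several tetracycline resistance gene fragments and a tet promoter are also annotated. These are non-functional remnants of the pBR322 ancestry rather than a usable marker.

The roughly 1.2 kb insert sits downstream of a T7 promoter, a lac operator and the strong T7 gene 10 ribosome binding site, and is followed by a T7 terminator. A plasmid-borne lacI gene supplies repressor, so expression stays off until it is induced with IPTG in a host that provides T7 RNA polymerase. The feature table shows three tandem segments of equal length within the open reading frame, separated by short gaps. Each was matched by homology to an immunoglobulin heavy-chain variable domain. The canine labels reflect automated similarity hits, not the actual origin, since the insert is recorded as synthetic. This layout suggests a trimeric arrangement of a nanobody-like domain joined by linkers, although the record does not state this explicitly. A C-terminal 6xHis tag allows metal-affinity purification. The short "SET1" fragment annotated just before the terminator is probably backbone sequence. The associated work concerns engineering neutralizing nanobodies against SARS-CoV-2, and the plasmid serves to make recombinant protein for such binding or neutralization studies.
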