Addgene plasmid #176214: pETx-SR6v15.t
Purpose: Bacterial expression of the SR6v15.t targeting the receptor binding domain of SARS-CoV-2 spike protein
Depositing lab: Aviv Regev. Depositing organization: Broad Institute. Publication: A cell-free nanobody engineering platform rapidly generates SARS-CoV-2 neutralizing nanobodies. Chen X, Gentili M, Hacohen N, Regev A. Nat Commun. 2021 Sep 17;12(1):5506. doi: 10.1038/s41467-021-25777-z. PubMed 34535642.
Backbone
  Vector backbone: pETx
  Backbone size w/o insert (bp): 5639
  Total vector size (bp): 6854
  Vector type: Bacterial Expression
Growth in bacteria
  Bacterial resistance: Ampicillin, 100 μg/mL
  Growth temperature: 37°C
  Growth strain: DH5alpha
  Copy number: Low Copy
Gene/Insert
  Gene/Insert name: SR6v15.t
  Species: Synthetic
  Insert size (bp): 1218
  Promoter: T7
  Tag / fusion protein: 6XHis (C terminal on insert)
  Cloning method: Gibson Cloning
  Sequencing primers: 5′ GTTTAACTTTAAGAAGGAGATATACC; 3′ TCCTTTCGGGCTTTGTTAGCAGCCG
Terms and licenses: Academic/Nonprofit Terms; Industry Terms: Not Available to Industry
How to cite: pETx-SR6v15.t was a gift from Aviv Regev (Addgene plasmid # 176214 ; http://n2t.net/addgene:176214 ; RRID:Addgene_176214)
